>Addgene plasmid #186567 | pSF-pMB1'- BAD-YFP | addgene full sequence | sequence record 393066 | Addgene NGS Result
GCGATCGCGGCTCCCGACATCTTGGACCATTAGCTCCACAGGTATCTTCTTCCCTCTAGTGGTCATAACA
GCAGCTTCAGCTACCTCTCAATTCAAAAAACCCCTCAAGACCCGTTTAGAGGCCCCAAGGGGTTATGCTA
TCAATCGTTGCGTTACACACACAAAAAACCAACACACATCCATCTTCGATGGATAGCGATTTTATTATCT
AACTGCTGATCGAGTGTAGCCAGATCTGATAATAAAATATCTTTATTTTCATTACATCTGTGTGTTGGTT
TTTTGTGTGAATCGAAAGTACTAACATACGCTCTCCATCAAAACAAAACGAAACAAAACAAACTAGCAAA
ATAGGCTGTCCCCAGTGCAAATGCAGGTGCCAGAACATTTCTCTGTCGACCAACTAGTTTATGACAACTT
GACGGCTACATCATTCACTTTTTCTTCACAACCGGCACGGAACTCGCTCGGGCTGGCCCCGGTGCATTTT
TTAAATACCCGCGAGAAATAGAGTTGATCGTCAAAACCAACATTGCGACCGACGGTGGCGATAGGCATCC
GGGTGGTGCTCAAAAGCAGCTTCGCCTGGCTGATACGTTGGTCCTCGCGCCAGCTTAAGACGCTAATCCC
TAACTGCTGGCGGAAAAGATGTGACAGACGCGACGGCGACAAGCAAACATGCTGTGCGACGCTGGCGATA
TCAAAATTGCTGTCTGCCAGGTGATCGCTGATGTACTGACAAGCCTCGCGTACCCGATTATCCATCGGTG
GATGGAGCGACTCGTTAATCGCTTCCATGCGCCGCAGTAACAATTGCTCAAGCAGATTTATCGCCAGCAG
CTCCGAATAGCGCCCTTCCCCTTGCCCGGCGTTAATGATTTGCCCAAACAGGTCGCTGAAATGCGGCTGG
TGCGCTTCATCCGGGCGAAAGAACCCCGTATTGGCAAATATTGACGGCCAGTTAAGCCATTCATGCCAGT
AGGCGCGCGGACGAAAGTAAACCCACTGGTGATACCATTCGCGAGCCTCCGGATGACGACCGTAGTGATG
AATCTCTCCTGGCGGGAACAGCAAAATATCACCCGGTCGGCAAACAAATTCTCGTCCCTGATTTTTCACC
ACCCCCTGACCGCGAATGGTGAGATTGAGAATATAACCTTTCATTCCCAGCGGTCGGTCGATAAAAAAAT
CGAGATAACCGTTGGCCTCAATCGGCGTTAAACCCGCCACCAGATGGGCATTAAACGAGTATCCCGGCAG
CAGGGGATCATTTTGCGCTTCAGCCATACTTTTCATACTCCCGCCATTCAGAGAAGAAACCAATTGTCCA
TATTGCATCAGACATTGCCGTCACTGCGTCTTTTACTGGCTCTTCTCGCTAACCAAACCGGTAACCCCGC
TTATTAAAAGCATTCTGTAACAAAGCGGGACCAAAGCCATGACAAAAACGCGTAACAAAAGTGTCTATAA
TCACGGCAGAAAAGTCCACATTGATTATTTGCACGGCGTCACACTTTGCTATGCCATAGCATTTTTATCC
ATAAGATTAGCGGATCCTACCTGACGCTTTTTATCGCAACTCTCTACTGTTTCTCCATACCCGTTTTTTT
GAATTCAAAGGAGGTACCCACCATGACGGCACTGACTGAAGGCGCAAAACTGTTCGAGAAAGAAATCCCA
TATATCACTGAGCTGGAAGGTGACGTTGAAGGTATGAAGTTTATCATCAAGGGTGAAGGCACCGGTGACG
CGAGCGTCGGTAAAGTGGATGCTCAGTTCATTTGTACCACGGGCGACGTTCCGGTTCCGTGGAGCACGCT
GGTCACCACGCTGACGTATGGTGCTCAGTGCTTTGCCAAGTATCCGCGCCACATTGCGGATTTCTTCAAA
AGCTGCATGCCGGAAGGTTACGTCCAAGAGCGCACCATCACCTTTGAGGGTGATGGCGTGTTCAAGACCC
GTGCGGAAGTCACCTTTGAAAATGGCAGCGTGTACAACCGTGTAAAACTGAACGGCCAGGGTTTCAAGAA
GGACGGCCACGTGCTGGGCAAAAATCTGGAGTTTAACTTTACCCCTCATTGTTTGTACATTTGGGGTGAC
CAAGCGAATCATGGCCTGAAGAGCGCGTTCAAAATCATGCATGAGATCACCGGCTCCAAAGAGGATTTCA
TTGTTGCCGATCACACCCAAATGAATACCCCGATTGGTGGTGGTCCGGTGCACGTGCCGGAGTACCACCA
CATTACGTATCATGTTACCCTGTCTAAAGACGTCACCGATCACCGTGACCATTTGAACATTGTTGAGGTG
ATCAAGGCAGTTGACCTGGAGACGTACCGCTAGAAGTTGTCTCCTCCTGCACTGACTGACTGATACAATC
GATTTCTGGATCCGCAGGCCTCTGCTAGCTTGACTGACTGAGATACAGCGTACCTTCAGCTCACAGACAT
GATAAGATACATTGATGAGTTTGGACAAACCACAACTAGAATGCAGTGAAAAAAATGCTTTATTTGTGAA
ATTTGTGATGCTATTGCTTTATTTGTAACCATTATAAGCTGCAATAAACAAGTTAACAACAACAATTGCA
TTCATTTTATGTTTCAGGTTCAGGGGGAGGTGTGGGAGGTTTTTTAAAGCAAGTAAAACCTCTACAAATG
TGGTATTGGCCCATCTCTATCGGTATCGTAGCATAACCCCTTGGGGCCTCTAAACGGGTCTTGAGGGGTT
TTTTGTGCCCCTCGGGCCGGATTGCTATCTACCGGCATTGGCGCAGAAAAAAATGCCTGATGCGACGCTG
CGCGTCTTATACTCCCACATATGCCAGATTCAGCAACGGATACGGCTTCCCCAACTTGCCCACTTCCATA
CGTGTCCTCCTTACCAGAAATTTATCCTTAAGGTCGTCAGCTATCCTGCAGGCGATCTCTCGATTTCGAT
CAAGACATTCCTTTAATGGTCTTTTCTGGACACCACTAGGGGTCAGAAGTAGTTCATCAAACTTTCTTCC
CTCCCTAATCTCATTGGTTACCTTGGGCTATCGAAACTTAATTAACCAGTCAAGTCAGCTACTTGGCGAG
ATCGACTTGTCTGGGTTTCGACTACGCTCAGAATTGCGTCAGTCAAGTTCGATCTGGTCCTTGCTATTGC
ACCCGTTCTCCGATTACGAGTTTCATTTAAATCATGTGAGCAAAAGGCCAGCAAAAGGCCAGGAACCGTA
AAAAGGCCGCGTTGCTGGCGTTTTTCCATAGGCTCCGCCCCCCTGACGAGCATCACAAAAATCGACGCTC
AAGTCAGAGGTGGCGAAACCCGACAGGACTATAAAGATACCAGGCGTTTCCCCCTGGAAGCTCCCTCGTG
CGCTCTCCTGTTCCGACCCTGCCGCTTACCGGATACCTGTCCGCCTTTCTCCCTTCGGGAAGCGTGGCGC
TTTCTCATAGCTCACGCTGTAGGTATCTCAGTTCGGTGTAGGTCGTTCGCTCCAAGCTGGGCTGTGTGCA
CGAACCCCCCGTTCAGCCCGACCGCTGCGCCTTATCCGGTAACTATCGTCTTGAGTCCAACCCGGTAAGA
CACGACTTATCGCCACTGGCAGCAGCCACTGGTAACAGGATTAGCAGAGCGAGGTATGTAGGCGGTGCTA
CAGAGTTCTTGAAGTGGTGGCCTAACTACGGCTACACTAGAAGAACAGTATTTGGTATCTGCGCTCTGCT
GAAGCCAGTTACCTTCGGAAAAAGAGTTGGTAGCTCTTGATCCGGCAAACAAACCACCGCTGGTAGCGGT
GGTTTTTTTGTTTGCAAGCAGCAGATTACGCGCAGAAAAAAAGGATCTCAAGAAGATCCTTTGATCTTTT
CTACGGGGTCTGACGCTCAGTGGAACGAAAACTCACGTTAAGGGATTTTGGTCATGAGATTATCAAAAAG
GATCTTCACCTAGATCCTTTTAAATTAAAAATGAAGTTTTAAATCAATCTAAAGTATATATGAGTAAACT
TGGTCTGACAGTTACCAATGCTTAATCAGTGAGGCACCTATCTCAGCGATCTGTCTATTTCGTTCATCCA
TAGTTGCATTTAAATTTCCGAACTCTCCAAGGCCCTCGTCGGAAAATCTTCAAACCTTTCGTCCGATCCA
TCTTGCAGGCTACCTCTCGAACGAACTATCGCAAGTCTCTTGGCCGGCCTTGCGCCTTGGCTATTGCTTG
GCAGCGCCTATCGCCAGGTATTACTCCAATCCCGAATATCCGAGATCGGGATCACCCGAGAGAAGTTCAA
CCTACATCCTCAATCCCGATCTATCCGAGATCCGAGGAATATCGAAATCGGGGCGCGCCTGGTGTACCGA
GAACGATCCTCTCAGTGCGAGTCTCGACGATCCATATCGTTGCTTGGCAGTCAGCCAGTCGGAATCCAGC
TTGGGACCCAGGAAGTCCAATCGTCAGATATTGTACTCAAGCCTGGTCACGGCAGCGTACCGATCTGTTT
AAACCTAGATATTGATAGTCTGATCGGTCAACGTATAATCGAGTCCTAGCTTTTGCAAACATCTATCAAG
AGACAGGATCAGCAGGAGGCTTTCGCATGAGTATTCAACATTTCCGTGTCGCCCTTATTCCCTTTTTTGC
GGCATTTTGCCTTCCTGTTTTTGCTCACCCAGAAACGCTGGTGAAAGTAAAAGATGCTGAAGATCAGTTG
GGTGCGCGAGTGGGTTACATCGAACTGGATCTCAACAGCGGTAAGATCCTTGAGAGTTTTCGCCCCGAAG
AACGCTTTCCAATGATGAGCACTTTTAAAGTTCTGCTATGTGGCGCGGTATTATCCCGTATTGACGCCGG
GCAAGAGCAACTCGGTCGCCGCATACACTATTCTCAGAATGACTTGGTTGAGTATTCACCAGTCACAGAA
AAGCATCTTACGGATGGCATGACAGTAAGAGAATTATGCAGTGCTGCCATAACCATGAGTGATAACACTG
CGGCCAACTTACTTCTGACAACGATTGGAGGACCGAAGGAGCTAACCGCTTTTTTGCACAACATGGGGGA
TCATGTAACTCGCCTTGATCGTTGGGAACCGGAGCTGAATGAAGCCATACCAAACGACGAGCGTGACACC
ACGATGCCTGTAGCAATGGCAACAACCTTGCGTAAACTATTAACTGGCGAACTACTTACTCTAGCTTCCC
GGCAACAGTTGATAGACTGGATGGAGGCGGATAAAGTTGCAGGACCACTTCTGCGCTCGGCCCTTCCGGC
TGGCTGGTTTATTGCTGATAAATCTGGAGCCGGTGAGCGTGGGTCTCGCGGTATCATTGCAGCACTGGGG
CCAGATGGTAAGCCCTCCCGTATCGTAGTTATCTACACGACGGGGAGTCAGGCAACTATGGATGAACGAA
ATAGACAGATCGCTGAGATAGGTGCCTCACTGATTAAGCATTGGTAACCGATTCTAGGTGCATTGGCGCA
GAAAAAAATGCCTGATGCGACGCTGCGCGTCTTATACTCCCACATATGCCAGATTCAGCAACGGATACGG
CTTCCCCAACTTGCCCACTTCCATACGTGTCCTCCTTACCAGAAATTTATCCTTAAGATCCCGAATCGTT
TAAACTCGACTCTGGCTCTATCGAATCTCCGTCGTTTCGAGCTTACGCGAACAGCCGTGGCGCTCATTTG
CTCGTCGGGCATCGAATCTCGTCAGCTATCGTCAGCTTACCTTTTTGGCA
Features (pLannotate 1.2.2; 17 found; start..end, strand, type, name):
     18..89      +  misc_feature   5' β-globin insulator: insulator upstream of the human β-globin locus (Farrell et al., 2002)
     94..140     -  terminator     T7 terminator: transcription terminator for bacteriophage T7 RNA polymerase
    158..206     -  polyA_signal   poly(A) signal: synthetic polyadenylation signal
    241..289     +  polyA_signal   poly(A) signal: synthetic polyadenylation signal
    303..394     +  misc_feature   pause site: RNA polymerase II transcriptional pause signal from the human α2 globin gene
    409..1287    -  CDS            araC: L-arabinose regulatory protein; araC
   1314..1598    +  promoter       araBAD promoter: araBAD; promoter of the L-arabinose operon of E. coli; the araC regulatory gene is transcribed in the opposite direction (Guzman et al., 1995)
   1642..2337    +  CDS            phiYFP: phiYFP is a basic (constitutively fluorescent) yellow fluorescent protein published in 2004, derived from Phialidium sp. SL-2003.
   2453..2574    -  polyA_signal   SV40 poly(A) signal: SV40 polyadenylation signal
   2597..2666    -  CDS            large T antigen (fragment): large T antigen from SV40 (simian virus 40)
   2689..2735    +  terminator     T7 terminator: transcription terminator for bacteriophage T7 RNA polymerase
   2765..2901    +  terminator     rrnG terminator: transcription terminator from the E. coli ribosomal RNA rrnG operon (Albrechtsen et al., 1991)
   2946..3017    +  misc_feature   3' β-globin insulator: insulator downstream of the human β-globin locus (Farrell et al., 2002)
   3243..3831    -  rep_origin     ori: high-copy-number ColE1/pMB1/pBR322/pUC origin of replication
   4003..4067    -  CDS            bla(M) (fragment): β-lactamase lacking the signal sequence; bla(M); allows cytosolic expression of β-lactamase
   4577..5437    +  CDS            AmpR: β-lactamase; bla; confers resistance to ampicillin, carbenicillin, and related antibiotics
   5450..5586    +  terminator     rrnG terminator: transcription terminator from the E. coli ribosomal RNA rrnG operon (Albrechtsen et al., 1991)
