[The description below was written by a language model from this plasmid's Addgene catalogue record and pLannotate feature annotations shown in this document.]
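Description:
pSF-pMB1'- BAD-YFP is a bacterial expression plasmid of about 5.7 kb built on the Oxgene pSF-pA-PromMCS-KrYFP backbone and intended for arabinose-inducible production of a yellow fluorescent protein in Escherichia coli. It replicates from a high-copy pMB1/ColE1-type origin (designated pMB1' in the record) and is selected with ampicillin through a β-lactamase (AmpR) gene, which is followed by an rrnG terminator. A short β-lactamase fragment is also annotated near the origin and appears to be a non-functional remnant.

The expression unit consists of the araC regulator gene, transcribed divergently from the araBAD (PBAD) promoter, which drives the roughly 700 bp YFP coding sequence. AraC represses PBAD in the absence of L-arabinose and activates it when the sugar is present, giving titratable, inducer-dependent expression. The catalogue calls the reporter Kringle YFP; the automated annotation matches it to phiYFP, a constitutively fluorescent yellow protein derived from Phialidium. Downstream transcription is stopped by T7 and rrnG terminators. The backbone also carries elements typical of the modular pSF series that have no role in bacteria: β-globin insulators flanking the cassette, synthetic and SV40 polyadenylation signals (with a small adjoining large T antigen fragment), and an RNA polymerase II pause site. No tags are annotated on the reporter.

According to the associated publication title, the plasmid belongs to a study of how expression system components affect recombinant protein production in E. coli BL21. Here YFP fluorescence serves as the readout for this particular combination of origin, promoter and resistance marker.
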