Addgene plasmid #186567: pSF-pMB1'- BAD-YFP
Purpose: pMB1' ori, L-arabinose PBAD promoter, AmpR. Kringle YFP (Yellow Fluorescence Protein) expression
Depositing lab: Teresa de Diego Puente. Depositing organization: Universidad de Murcia. Publication: Impact of the Expression System on Recombinant Protein Production in Escherichia coli BL21. Lozano Terol G, Gallego-Jara J, Sola Martinez RA, Martinez Vivancos A, Canovas Diaz M, de Diego Puente T. Front Microbiol. 2021 Jun 21;12:682001. doi: 10.3389/fmicb.2021.682001. eCollection 2021. PubMed 34234760.
Backbone
  Vector backbone: pSF-pA-PromMCS-KrYFP
  Backbone manufacturer: Oxgene
  Backbone size w/o insert (bp): 4613
  Total vector size (bp): 5719
  Vector type: Bacterial Expression
Growth in bacteria
  Bacterial resistance: Ampicillin, 100 μg/mL
  Growth temperature: 37°C
  Growth strain: DH5alpha
  Copy number: High Copy
Gene/Insert
  Gene/Insert name: YFP (alt name: Kringle YFP (Yellow Fluorescence Protein))
  Insert size (bp): 705
  Promoter: BAD promoter
  Cloning method: Unknown
  Sequencing primers: 5′ AATAGGCTGTCCCCAGTGC; 3′ TGTATCAGTCAGTCAGTGCA
Terms and licenses: Academic/Nonprofit Terms; Industry Terms: Not Available to Industry
How to cite: pSF-pMB1'- BAD-YFP was a gift from Teresa de Diego Puente (Addgene plasmid # 186567 ; http://n2t.net/addgene:186567 ; RRID:Addgene_186567)
